Addgene plasmid #81794: pDONR223_C19orf48_WT
Purpose: Gateway Donor vector containing C19ORF48 , part of the Target Accelerator Plasmid Collection.
Depositing lab: Jesse Boehm & William Hahn & David Root. Depositing organization: Broad Institute. Publication: Systematic Functional Interrogation of Rare Cancer Variants Identifies Oncogenic Alleles. Kim E, Ilic N, Shrestha Y, Zou L, Kamburov A, Zhu C, Yang X, Lubonja R, Tran N, Nguyen C, Lawrence MS, Piccioni F, Bagul M, Doench JG, Chouinard CR, Wu X, Hogstrom L, Natoli T, Tamayo P, Horn H, Corsello SM, Lage K, Root DE, Subramanian A, Golub TR, Getz G, Boehm JS, Hahn WC. Cancer Discov. 2016 Jul;6(7):714-26. doi: 10.1158/2159-8290.CD-16-0160. Epub 2016 May 4. PubMed 27147599.
Backbone
  Vector backbone: pDONR223
  Backbone manufacturer: Invitrogen
  Backbone size w/o insert (bp): 2790
  Vector type: Gateway Entry vector
Growth in bacteria
  Bacterial resistance: Spectinomycin, 50 μg/mL
  Growth temperature: 37°C
  Growth strain: DH5alpha
  Copy number: High Copy
Gene/Insert
  Gene/Insert name: C19ORF48 (alt name: NM_199249.2)
  Species: H. sapiens (human)
  Mutation: WT
  Entrez Gene: C19orf48
  Promoter: None
  Cloning method: Gateway Cloning
  Sequencing primers: 5′ M13pUC-fwd; 3′ M13-Rev
Terms and licenses: Academic/Nonprofit Terms; Industry Terms: Not Available to Industry
Depositor comments: Closed state: stop codon immediately follows insert
How to cite: pDONR223_C19orf48_WT was a gift from Jesse Boehm & William Hahn & David Root (Addgene plasmid # 81794 ; http://n2t.net/addgene:81794 ; RRID:Addgene_81794)
