[The description below was written by a language model from this plasmid's Addgene catalogue record and pLannotate feature annotations shown in this document.]
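Description:
pDONR223_C19orf48_WT is a Gateway entry clone built on the Invitrogen pDONR223 backbone, carrying the wild-type human C19orf48 open reading frame (reference transcript NM_199249.2). It belongs to the Target Accelerator Plasmid Collection, a set of wild-type and variant ORFs assembled for systematic functional testing of cancer-associated alleles, in which this clone serves as the wild-type reference for its gene. The plasmid is maintained in E. coli at high copy from a ColE1/pUC-type origin and is selected with spectinomycin through the aadA (SmR) aminoglycoside adenylyltransferase gene. A class 1 integron Pc promoter fragment and a short gentamicin acetyltransferase remnant lie upstream of this marker.

In the sequenced 3,147 nt record, the 351 bp C19orf48 coding sequence sits between two attL-type recombination sites in opposing orientation. The automated annotation labels both as attL3, although it is a generic call and a standard entry clone would carry a pair of distinct attL sites. These sites allow the ORF to be moved by an LR Clonase reaction into any compatible destination vector. The record lists no promoter for the insert, so the gene is not meant to be expressed from this plasmid. A T7 promoter is present outside the downstream att site, and rrnB T1 and T2 terminators upstream insulate the cassette from read-through transcription. Small lacI and lacZα fragments are backbone remnants. The clone is in the "closed" configuration, with a stop codon immediately after the insert, so expression after transfer yields native or N-terminally tagged protein, not C-terminal fusions. M13 primer sites flanking the cassette allow the insert to be verified by sequencing.
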