Features (pLannotate 1.2.2; 12 found; start..end, strand, type, name):
    121..213     +  CDS            lacI (fragment): lac repressor; lacI; The lac repressor binds to the lac operator to inhibit transcription in E. coli. This inhibition can be relieved by adding lactose or isopropyl-β-D-thiogalactopyranoside (IPTG).
    268..295     -  terminator     rrnB T2 terminator: transcription terminator T2 from the E. coli rrnB gene
    427..470     +  terminator     rrnB T1 terminator: Escherichia coli rrnB; transcription terminator T1 from the E. coli rrnB gene
    517..553     -  CDS            lacZα (fragment): LacZα fragment of β-galactosidase; lacZ fragment
    570..665     +  protein_bind   attL3: mutant version of attL; recombination site for the Gateway® LR reaction LR Clonase™
    671..1021    +  CDS            C19orf48: CS048_HUMAN - Protein predicted: Swiss-Prot protein existence level 4. From Homo sapiens (Human).
   1029..1124    -  protein_bind   attL3: mutant version of attL; recombination site for the Gateway® LR reaction LR Clonase™
   1143..1161    -  promoter       T7 promoter: promoter for bacteriophage T7 RNA polymerase
   1351..1374    +  promoter       Pc promoter (fragment): intI1 (promoter lies within the coding sequence); class 1 integron promoter
   1550..1606    +  CDS            GmR (fragment): gentamycin acetyltransferase; aacC1; confers resistance to gentamycin
   1613..2404    +  CDS            SmR: aminoglycoside adenylyltransferase (Murphy, 1985); aadA; confers resistance to spectinomycin and streptomycin
   2497..3085    +  rep_origin     ori: high-copy-number ColE1/pMB1/pBR322/pUC origin of replication
>Addgene plasmid #81794 | pDONR223_C19orf48_WT | addgene full sequence | sequence record 169150 | Addgene NGS Result
CTTTCCTGCGTTATCCCCTGATTCTGTGGATAACCGTATTACCGCCTTTGAGTGAGCTGATACCGCTCGC
CGCAGCCGAACGACCGAGCGCAGCGAGTCAGTGAGCGAGGAAGCGGAAGAGCGCCCAATACGCAAACCGC
CTCTCCCCGCGCGTTGGCCGATTCATTAATGCAGCTGGCACGACAGGTTTCCCGACTGGAAAGCGGGCAG
TGAGCGCAACGCAATTAATACGCGTACCGCTAGCCAGGAAGAGTTTGTAGAAACGCAAAAAGGCCATCCG
TCAGGATGGCCTTCTGCTTAGTTTGATGCCTGGCAGTTTATGGCGGGCGTCCTGCCCGCCACCCTCCGGG
CCGTTGCTTCACAACGTTCAAATCCGCTCCCGGCGGATTTGTCCTACTCAGGAGAGCGTTCACCGACAAA
CAACAGATAAAACGAAAGGCCCAGTCTTCCGACTGAGCCTTTCGTTTTATTTGATGCCTGGCAGTTCCCT
ACTCTCGCGTTAACGCTAGCATGGATGTTTTCCCAGTCACGACGTTGTAAAACGACGGCCAGTCTTAAGC
TCGGGCCCCAAATAATGATTTTATTTTGACTGATAGTGACCTGTTCGTTGCAACAAATTGATGAGCAATG
CTTTTTTATAATGACAACTTTGTACAAAAAAGTTGGCACCATGACAGTGCTGGAGGCCGTCTTGGAGATC
CAGGCCATCACTGGCAGCAGGCTGCTCTCCATGGTGCCAGGGCCCGCCAGGCCACCAGGCTCATGCTGGG
ACCCAACCCAGTGCACAAGGACTTGGCTGCTGAGCCACACACCCAGGAGAAGGTGGATAAGTGGGCTACC
AAGGGCTTCCTGCAGGCTAGGGGAGGAGCCACCCCCGCTTCCCTATTGTGACCAGGCCTATGGGGAGGAG
CTGTCCATACGCCACCGTGAGACCTGGGCCTGGCTCTCAAGGACAGACACCGCCTGGCCTGGTGCTCCAG
GGGTGAAGCAGGCCAGAATCCTGGGGGAGCTGCTCCTGGTTTGATTGCCAACTTTCTTGTACAAAGTTGG
CATTATAAGAAAGCATTGCTTATCAATTTGTTGCAACGAACAGGTCACTATCAGTCAAAATAAAATCATT
ATTTGCCATCCAGCTGATATCCCCTATAGTGAGTCGTATTACATGGTCATAGCTGTTTCCTGGCAGCTCT
GGCCCGTGTCTCAAAATCTCTGATGTTACATTGCACAAGATAAAAATATATCATCATGCCTCCTCTAGAC
CAGCCAGGACAGAAATGCCTCGACTTCGCTGCTACCCAAGGTTGCCGGGTGACGCACACCGTGGAAACGG
ATGAAGGCACGAACCCAGTGGACATAAGCCTGTTCGGTTCGTAAGCTGTAATGCAAGTAGCGTATGCGCT
CACGCAACTGGTCCAGAACCTTGACCGAACGCAGCGGTGGTAACGGCGCAGTGGCGGTTTTCATGGCTTG
TTATGACTGTTTTTTTGGGGTACAGTCTATGCCTCGGGCATCCAAGCAGCAAGCGCGTTACGCCGTGGGT
CGATGTTTGATGTTATGGAGCAGCAACGATGTTACGCAGCAGGGCAGTCGCCCTAAAACAAAGTTAAACA
TTATGAGGGAAGCGGTGATCGCCGAAGTATCGACTCAACTATCAGAGGTAGTTGGCGTCATCGAGCGCCA
TCTCGAACCGACGTTGCTGGCCGTACATTTGTACGGCTCCGCAGTGGATGGCGGCCTGAAGCCACACAGT
GATATTGATTTGCTGGTTACGGTGACCGTAAGGCTTGATGAAACAACGCGGCGAGCTTTGATCAACGACC
TTTTGGAAACTTCGGCTTCCCCTGGAGAGAGCGAGATTCTCCGCGCTGTAGAAGTCACCATTGTTGTGCA
CGACGACATCATTCCGTGGCGTTATCCAGCTAAGCGCGAACTGCAATTTGGAGAATGGCAGCGCAATGAC
ATTCTTGCAGGTATCTTCGAGCCAGCCACGATCGACATTGATCTGGCTATCTTGCTGACAAAAGCAAGAG
AACATAGCGTTGCCTTGGTAGGTCCAGCGGCGGAGGAACTCTTTGATCCGGTTCCTGAACAGGATCTATT
TGAGGCGCTAAATGAAACCTTAACGCTATGGAACTCGCCGCCCGACTGGGCTGGCGATGAGCGAAATGTA
GTGCTTACGTTGTCCCGCATTTGGTACAGCGCAGTAACCGGCAAAATCGCGCCGAAGGATGTCGCTGCCG
ACTGGGCAATGGAGCGCCTGCCGGCCCAGTATCAGCCCGTCATACTTGAAGCTAGACAGGCTTATCTTGG
ACAAGAAGAAGATCGCTTGGCCTCGCGCGCAGATCAGTTGGAAGAATTTGTCCACTACGTGAAAGGCGAG
ATCACCAAGGTAGTCGGCAAATAACCCTCGAGCCACCCATGACCAAAATCCCTTAACGTGAGTTACGCGT
CGTTCCACTGAGCGTCAGACCCCGTAGAAAAGATCAAAGGATCTTCTTGAGATCCTTTTTTTCTGCGCGT
AATCTGCTGCTTGCAAACAAAAAAACCACCGCTACCAGCGGTGGTTTGTTTGCCGGATCAAGAGCTACCA
ACTCTTTTTCCGAAGGTAACTGGCTTCAGCAGAGCGCAGATACCAAATACTGTTCTTCTAGTGTAGCCGT
AGTTAGGCCACCACTTCAAGAACTCTGTAGCACCGCCTACATACCTCGCTCTGCTAATCCTGTTACCAGT
GGCTGCTGCCAGTGGCGATAAGTCGTGTCTTACCGGGTTGGACTCAAGACGATAGTTACCGGATAAGGCG
CAGCGGTCGGGCTGAACGGGGGGTTCGTGCACACAGCCCAGCTTGGAGCGAACGACCTACACCGAACTGA
GATACCTACAGCGTGAGCTATGAGAAAGCGCCACGCTTCCCGAAGGGAGAAAGGCGGACAGGTATCCGGT
AAGCGGCAGGGTCGGAACAGGAGAGCGCACGAGGGAGCTTCCAGGGGGAAACGCCTGGTATCTTTATAGT
CCTGTCGGGTTTCGCCACCTCTGACTTGAGCGTCGATTTTTGTGATGCTCGTCAGGGGGGCGGAGCCTAT
GGAAAAACGCCAGCAACGCGGCCTTTTTACGGTTCCTGGCCTTTTGCTGGCCTTTTGCTCACATGTT
