>Addgene plasmid #81794 | pDONR223_C19orf48_WT | depositor partial sequence | sequence record 155113 | Insert sequence
ATGACAGTGCTGGAGGCCGTCTTGGAGATCCAGGCCATCACTGGCAGCAGGCTGCTCTCCATGGTGCCAG
GGCCCGCCAGGCCACCAGGCTCATGCTGGGACCCAACCCAGTGCACAAGGACTTGGCTGCTGAGCCACAC
ACCCAGGAGAAGGTGGATAAGTGGGCTACCAAGGGCTTCCTGCAGGCTAGGGGAGGAGCCACCCCCGCTT
CCCTATTGTGACCAGGCCTATGGGGAGGAGCTGTCCATACGCCACCGTGAGACCTGGGCCTGGCTCTCAA
GGACAGACACCGCCTGGCCTGGTGCTCCAGGGGTGAAGCAGGCCAGAATCCTGGGGGAGCTGCTCCTGGT
T
