>Addgene plasmid #81794 | pDONR223_C19orf48_WT | addgene partial sequence | sequence record 160604 | M13-F20 5'-TGTAAAACGACGGCCAGT-3'
CCGTCTTGGAGATCCAGGCCATCACTGGCAGCAGGCTGCTCTCCATGGTGCCAGGGCCCGCCAGGCCACC
AGGCTCATGCTGGGACCCAACCCAGTGCACAAGGACTTGGCTGCTGAGCCACACACCCAGGAGAAGGTGG
ATAAGTGGGCTACCAAGGGCTTCCTGCAGGCTAGGGGAGGAGCCACCCCCGCTTCCCTATTGTGACCAGG
CCTATGGGGAGGAGCTG
